>Addgene plasmid #244056 | Vimentin_mCherry_SunTag | addgene full sequence | sequence record 491020 | Addgene NGS Result
GACGGATCGGGAGATCTCCCGATCCCCTATGGTGCACTCTCAGTACAATCTGCTCTGATGCCGCATAGTT
AAGCCAGTATCTGCTCCCTGCTTGTGTGTTGGAGGTCGCTGAGTAGTGCGCGAGCAAAATTTAAGCTACA
ACAAGGCAAGGCTTGACCGACAATTGCATGAAGAATCTGCTTAGGGTTAGGCGTTTTGCGCTGCTTCGCG
ATGTACGGGCCAGATATACGCGTTGACATTGATTATTGACTAGTTATTAATAGTAATCAATTACGGGGTC
ATTAGTTCATAGCCCATATATGGAGTTCCGCGTTACATAACTTACGGTAAATGGCCCGCCTGGCTGACCG
CCCAACGACCCCCGCCCATTGACGTCAATAATGACGTATGTTCCCATAGTAACGCCAATAGGGACTTTCC
ATTGACGTCAATGGGTGGAGTATTTACGGTAAACTGCCCACTTGGCAGTACATCAAGTGTATCATATGCC
AAGTACGCCCCCTATTGACGTCAATGACGGTAAATGGCCCGCCTGGCATTATGCCCAGTACATGACCTTA
TGGGACTTTCCTACTTGGCAGTACATCTACGTATTAGTCATCGCTATTACCATGGTGATGCGGTTTTGGC
AGTACATCAATGGGCGTGGATAGCGGTTTGACTCACGGGGATTTCCAAGTCTCCACCCCATTGACGTCAA
TGGGAGTTTGTTTTGGCACCAAAATCAACGGGACTTTCCAAAATGTCGTAACAACTCCGCCCCATTGACG
CAAATGGGCGGTAGGCGTGTACGGTGGGAGGTCTATATAAGCAGAGCTCTCCCTATCAGTGATAGAGATC
TCCCTATCAGTGATAGAGATCGTCGACGAGCTCGTTTAGTGAACCGTCAGATCGCCTGGAGACGCCATCC
ACGCTGTTTTGACCTCCATAGAAGACACCGGGACCGATCCAGCCTCCGGACTCTAGCGTTTAAACTTAAG
CTTGGTACCGAGCTCGGATCCATGTCTACCAGGTCTGTGTCCTCGTCCTCCTACCGCAGGATGTTCGGTG
GCTCCGGCACATCGAGCCGGCCCAGCTCCAACCGGAGCTATGTGACCACGTCCACACGCACCTACAGTCT
GGGCAGCGCACTGCGCCCCAGCACTAGCCGCAGCCTCTATTCCTCATCCCCCGGTGGCGCCTATGTGACC
CGGTCCTCGGCAGTGCGCCTGCGGAGCAGCGTGCCGGGCGTGCGGCTGCTTCAAGACTCGGTGGACTTCT
CGCTGGCCGACGCCATCAACACTGAGTTCAAGAACACCCGCACCAACGAGAAGGTAGAACTGCAGGAGCT
GAATGACCGCTTTGCCAACTACATCGACAAGGTGCGCTTCCTCGAGCAGCAGAACAAAATCCTGCTGGCT
GAGCTCGAGCAGCTCAAGGGCCAGGGCAAGTCGCGCCTGGGCGACCTGTACGAGGAGGAGATGCGGGAGC
TGCGCCGGCAGGTGGATCAGCTCACCAACGACAAGGCCCGTGTCGAGGTGGAGCGGGACAACCTGGCCGA
GGACATCATGCGGCTGCGAGAGAAATTGCAGGAGGAGATGCTCCAGAGAGAGGAAGCCGAAAGCACCCTG
CAGTCATTCAGACAGGATGTTGACAATGCTTCTCTGGCACGTCTTGACCTTGAACGGAAAGTGGAATCCT
TGCAGGAAGAAATTGCCTTTTTGAAGAAACTGCACGATGAAGAGATCCAGGAGCTGCAGGCCCAGATTCA
GGAACAGCATGTCCAGATCGATGTGGACGTTTCCAAGCCTGACCTCACTGCTGCCCTGCGTGATGTGCGC
CAGCAGTATGAAAGCGTGGCTGCCAAGAACCTCCAGGAGGCCGAGGAATGGTACAAGTCCAAGTTTGCTG
ACCTCTCTGAGGCTGCCAACCGGAACAACGATGCCCTGCGCCAGGCCAAGCAGGAGTCAAACGAGTACCG
GAGACAGGTGCAGTCACTCACCTGTGAAGTGGATGCCCTTAAAGGCACTAACGAGTCCCTGGAGCGCCAG
ATGCGTGAGATGGAAGAGAATTTTGCCCTTGAAGCTGCTAACTACCAGGACACTATTGGCCGCCTGCAGG
ATGAGATCCAAAACATGAAGGAAGAGATGGCTCGTCACCTTCGTGAATACCAAGATCTGCTCAATGTTAA
GATGGCCCTGGACATTGAGATCGCCACCTACAGGAAGCTGCTGGAAGGCGAGGAGAGCAGGATTTCTCTG
CCTCTGCCAACCTTTTCTTCCCTGAACCTGAGAGAAACTAACCTGGAGTCACTTCCTCTGGTTGACACCC
ACTCAAAAAGAACACTCCTGATTAAGACGGTTGAGACCAGAGATGGACAGGTGATCAATGAGACTTCTCA
GCATCACGATGACCTTGAAGAATTCGGTGTGAGCAAGGGCGAGGAGGATAACATGGCCATCATCAAGGAG
TTCATGCGCTTCAAGGTGCACATGGAGGGCTCCGTGAACGGCCACGAGTTCGAGATCGAGGGCGAGGGCG
AGGGCCGCCCCTACGAGGGCACCCAGACCGCCAAGCTGAAGGTGACCAAGGGTGGCCCCCTGCCCTTCGC
CTGGGACATCCTGTCCCCTCAGTTCATGTACGGCTCCAAGGCCTACGTGAAGCACCCCGCCGACATCCCC
GACTACTTGAAGCTGTCCTTCCCCGAGGGCTTCAAGTGGGAGCGCGTGATGAACTTCGAGGACGGCGGCG
TGGTGACCGTGACCCAGGACTCCTCCCTGCAGGACGGCGAGTTCATCTACAAGGTGAAGCTGCGCGGCAC
CAACTTCCCCTCCGACGGCCCCGTAATGCAGAAGAAGACCATGGGCTGGGAGGCCTCCTCCGAGCGGATG
TACCCCGAGGACGGCGCCCTGAAGGGCGAGATCAAGCAGAGGCTGAAGCTGAAGGACGGCGGCCACTACG
ACGCTGAGGTCAAGACCACCTACAAGGCCAAGAAGCCCGTGCAGCTGCCCGGCGCCTACAACGTCAACAT
CAAGTTGGACATCACCTCCCACAACGAGGACTACACCATCGTGGAACAGTACGAACGCGCCGAGGGCCGC
CACTCCACCGGCGGCATGGACGAGCTGTACAAGGGTGGTGGTGGCGCGGCCGCAGATCGATCGATCACGC
GTGCCACCATGACTAGTTTTGTACAAAGCGGTCCGGAAGAACTTTTGAGCAAGAATTATCATCTTGAGAA
CGAAGTGGCTCGTCTTAAGAAAACCGCGGTAAACATATGGATCGATCATAATACTCGAGTCTAGAGGGCC
CGTTTAAACCCGCTGATCAGCCTCGACTGTGCCTTCTAGTTGCCAGCCATCTGTTGTTTGCCCCTCCCCC
GTGCCTTCCTTGACCCTGGAAGGTGCCACTCCCACTGTCCTTTCCTAATAAAATGAGGAAATTGCATCGC
ATTGTCTGAGTAGGTGTCATTCTATTCTGGGGGGTGGGGTGGGGCAGGACAGCAAGGGGGAGGATTGGGA
AGACAATAGCAGGCATGCTGGGGATGCGGTGGGCTCTATGGCTTCTGAGGCGGAAAGAACCAGCTGGGGC
TCTAGGGGGTATCCCC
[124 nt withheld, positions 3587-3710]
C
[91 nt withheld, positions 3712-3802]
A
[49 nt withheld, positions 3804-3852]
CCTTTGACGTTGGAGTCCACGTTCTTT
[37 nt withheld, positions 3880-3916]
ACCCTATCTCGGTCTATTCTTTTGATTTATAAGGGATTTTGCCGATTTCGGCCTATTGGTTAAAAAATGA
GCTGATTTAACAAAAATTTAACGCGAATTAATTCTGTGGAATGTGTGTCAGTTAGGGTGTGGAAAGTCCC
CAGGCTCCCCAGCAGGCAGAAGTATGCAAAGCATGCATCTCAATTAGTCAGCAACCAGGTGTGGAAAGTC
CCCAGGCTCCCCAGCAGGCAGAAGTATGCAAAGCATGCATCTCAATTAGTCAGCAACCATAGTCCCGCCC
CTAACTCCGCCCATCCCGCCCCTAACTCCGCCCAGTTCCGCCCATTCTCCGCCCCATGGCTGACTAATTT
TTTTTATTTATGCAGAGGCCGAGGCCGCCTCTGCCTCTGAGCTATTCCAGAAGTAGTGAGGAGGCTTTTT
TGGAGGCCTAGGCTTTTGCAAAAAGCTCCCGGGAGCTTGTATATCCATTTTCGGATCTGATCAGCACGTG
TTGACAATTAATCATCGGCATAGTATATCGGCATAGTATAATACGACAAGGTGAGGAACTAAACCATGGC
CAAGTTGACCAGTGCCGTTCCGGTGCTCACCGCGCGCGACGTCGCCGGAGCGGTCGAGTTCTGGACCGAC
CGGCTCGGGTTCTCCCGGGACTTCGTGGAGGACGACTTCGCCGGTGTGGTCCGGGACGACGTGACCCTGT
TCATCAGCGCGGTCCAGGACCAGGTGGTGCCGGACAACACCCTGGCCTGGGTGTGGGTGCGCGGCCTGGA
CGAGCTGTACGCCGAGTGGTCGGAGGTCGTGTCCACGAACTTCCGGGACGCCTCCGGGCCGGCCATGACC
GAGATCGGCGAGCAGCCGTGGGGGCGGGAGTTCGCCCTGCGCGACCCGGCCGGCAACTGCGTGCACTTCG
TGGCCGAGGAGCAGGACTGACACGTGCTACGAGATTTCGATTCCACCGCCGCCTTCTATGAAAGGTTGGG
CTTCGGAATCGTTTTCCGGGACGCCGGCTGGATGATCCTCCAGCGCGGGGATCTCATGCTGGAGTTCTTC
GCCCACCCCAACTTGTTTATTGCAGCTTATAATGGTTACAAATAAAGCAATAGCATCACAAATTTCACAA
ATAAAGCATTTTTTTCACTGCATTCTAGTTGTGGTTTGTCCAAACTCATCAATGTATCTTATCATGTCTG
TATACCGTCGACCTCTAGCTAGAGCTTGGCGTAATCATGGTCATAGCTGTTTCCTGTGTGAAATTGTTAT
CCGCTCACAATTCCACACAACATACGAGCCGGAAGCATAAAGTGTAAAGCCTGGGGTGCCTAATGAGTGA
GCTAACTCACATTAATTGCGTTGCGCTCACTGCCCGCTTTCCAGTCGGGAAACCTGTCGTGCCAGCTGCA
TTAATGAATCGGCCAACGCGCGGGGAGAGGCGGTTTGCGTATTGGGCGCTCTTCCGCTTCCTCGCTCACT
GACTCGCTGCGCTCGGTCGTTCGGCTGCGGCGAGCGGTATCAGCTCACTCAAAGGCGGTAATACGGTTAT
CCACAGAATCAGGGGATAACGCAGGAAAGAACATGTGAGCAAAAGGCCAGCAAAAGGCCAGGAACCGTAA
AAAGGCCGCGTTGCTGGCGTTTTTCCATAGGCTCCGCCCCCCTGACGAGCATCACAAAAATCGACGCTCA
AGTCAGAGGTGGCGAAACCCGACAGGACTATAAAGATACCAGGCGTTTCCCCCTGGAAGCTCCCTCGTGC
GCTCTCCTGTTCCGACCCTGCCGCTTACCGGATACCTGTCCGCCTTTCTCCCTTCGGGAAGCGTGGCGCT
TTCTCATAGCTCACGCTGTAGGTATCTCAGTTCGGTGTAGGTCGTTCGCTCCAAGCTGGGCTGTGTGCAC
GAACCCCCCGTTCAGCCCGACCGCTGCGCCTTATCCGGTAACTATCGTCTTGAGTCCAACCCGGTAAGAC
ACGACTTATCGCCACTGGCAGCAGCCACTGGTAACAGGATTAGCAGAGCGAGGTATGTAGGCGGTGCTAC
AGAGTTCTTGAAGTGGTGGCCTAACTACGGCTACACTAGAAGAACAGTATTTGGTATCTGCGCTCTGCTG
AAGCCAGTTACCTTCGGAAAAAGAGTTGGTAGCTCTTGATCCGGCAAACAAACCACCGCTGGTAGCGGTG
GTTTTTTTGTTTGCAAGCAGCAGATTACGCGCAGAAAAAAAGGATCTCAAGAAGATCCTTTGATCTTTTC
TACGGGGTCTGACGCTCAGTGGAACGAAAACTCACGTTAAGGGATTTTGGTCATGAGATTATCAAAAAGG
ATCTTCACCTAGATCCTTTTAAATTAAAAATGAAGTTTTAAATCAATCTAAAGTATATATGAGTAAACTT
GGTCTGACAGTTACCAATGCTTAATCAGTGAGGCACCTATCTCAGCGATCTGTCTATTTCGTTCATCCAT
AGTTGCCTGACTCCCCGTCGTGTAGATAACTACGATACGGGAGGGCTTACCATCTGGCCCCAGTGCTGCA
ATGATACCGCGAGACCCACGCTCACCGGCTCCAGATTTATCAGCAATAAACCAGCCAGCCGGAAGGGCCG
AGCGCAGAAGTGGTCCTGCAACTTTATCCGCCTCCATCCAGTCTATTAATTGTTGCCGGGAAGCTAGAGT
AAGTAGTTCGCCAGTTAATAGTTTGCGCAACGTTGTTGCCATTGCTACAGGCATCGTGGTGTCACGCTCG
TCGTTTGGTATGGCTTCATTCAGCTCCGGTTCCCAACGATCAAGGCGAGTTACATGATCCCCCATGTTGT
GCAAAAAAGCGGTTAGCTCCTTCGGTCCTCCGATCGTTGTCAGAAGTAAGTTGGCCGCAGTGTTATCACT
CATGGTTATGGCAGCACTGCATAATTCTCTTACTGTCATGCCATCCGTAAGATGCTTTTCTGTGACTGGT
GAGTACTCAACCAAGTCATTCTGAGAATAGTGTATGCGGCGACCGAGTTGCTCTTGCCCGGCGTCAATAC
GGGATAATACCGCGCCACATAGCAGAACTTTAAAAGTGCTCATCATTGGAAAACGTTCTTCGGGGCGAAA
ACTCTCAAGGATCTTACCGCTGTTGAGATCCAGTTCGATGTAACCCACTCGTGCACCCAACTGATCTTCA
GCATCTTTTACTTTCACCAGCGTTTCTGGGTGAGCAAAAACAGGAAGGCAAAATGCCGCAAAAAAGGGAA
TAAGGGCGACACGGAAATGTTGAATACTCATACTCTTCCTTTTTCAATATTATTGAAGCATTTATCAGGG
TTATTGTCTCATGAGCGGATACATATTTGAATGTATTTAGAAAAATAAACAAATAGGGGTTCCGCGCACA
TTTCCCCGAAAAGTGCCACCTGACGTC
Features (pLannotate 1.2.2; 24 found; start..end, strand, type, name):
     28..80      -  misc_feature   bom (fragment): basis of mobility region from pBR322
    235..614     +  enhancer       CMV enhancer: human cytomegalovirus immediate early enhancer
    615..818     +  promoter       CMV promoter: human cytomegalovirus (CMV) immediate early promoter
    820..839     +  promoter       PLtetO-1 promoter (fragment): modified phage lambda PL promoter with tet operator sites (Lutz and Bujard, 1997)
    841..860     +  promoter       PLtetO-1 promoter (fragment): modified phage lambda PL promoter with tet operator sites (Lutz and Bujard, 1997)
    868..901     +  promoter       TRE3GV promoter (fragment): 3rd-generation Tet-responsive promoter that can be activated by binding of Tet-On® 3G, optimized for retroviral and lentiviral vectors
   1002..2399    +  CDS            Vim: VIME_MOUSE - Experimental evidence at protein level: Swiss-Prot protein existence level 1. Involved with LARP6 in the stabilization of type I collagen mRNAs for CO1A1 and CO1A2. From Mus musculus (Mouse).
   2409..3113    +  CDS            mCherry: mCherry is a basic (constitutively fluorescent) red fluorescent protein published in 2004, derived from Discosoma sp.. It is reported to be a very rapidly-maturing monomer with low acid sensitivity.
   3186..3242    +  CDS            GCN4_v4: GCN4 peptide optimized to improve solubility while preserving binding to an scFv-GFP fusion protein (Tanenbaum et al., 2014)
   3317..3541    +  polyA_signal   bGH poly(A) signal: bovine growth hormone polyadenylation signal
   3545..3566    +  promoter       SV40 promoter (fragment): SV40 enhancer and early promoter
   3587..4015    +  rep_origin     f1 ori (sequence partly withheld): f1 bacteriophage origin of replication; arrow indicates direction of (+) strand synthesis
   4029..4358    +  promoter       SV40 promoter: SV40 enhancer and early promoter
   4406..4453    +  promoter       EM7 promoter: synthetic bacterial promoter&nbsp
   4472..4846    +  CDS            BleoR: antibiotic-binding protein; Sh ble from Streptoalloteichus hindustanus; confers resistance to bleomycin, phleomycin, and Zeocin™
   4856..4981    +  CDS            ble (fragment): BLE_KLEPN - Experimental evidence at protein level: Swiss-Prot protein existence level 1. Binding protein with a strong affinity to the bleomycin family of antibiotics. Binds to CL990; an antimitotic-antibiotic compound. From Klebsiella pneumoniae.
   4976..5097    +  polyA_signal   SV40 poly(A) signal: SV40 polyadenylation signal
   5170..5186    -  protein_bind   lac operator: The lac repressor binds to the lac operator to inhibit transcription in E. coli. This inhibition can be relieved by adding lactose or isopropyl-β-D-thiogalactopyranoside (IPTG). lac repressor encoded by lacI
   5194..5224    -  promoter       lac promoter: promoter for the E. coli lac operon
   5239..5260    -  protein_bind   CAP binding site: CAP binding activates transcription in the presence of cAMP. E. coli catabolite activator protein
   5273..5365    -  CDS            lacI (fragment): lac repressor; lacI; The lac repressor binds to the lac operator to inhibit transcription in E. coli. This inhibition can be relieved by adding lactose or isopropyl-β-D-thiogalactopyranoside (IPTG).
   5548..6136    -  rep_origin     ori: high-copy-number ColE1/pMB1/pBR322/pUC origin of replication
   6307..7167    -  CDS            AmpR: β-lactamase; bla; confers resistance to ampicillin, carbenicillin, and related antibiotics
   7168..7272    -  promoter       AmpR promoter: bla
