[The description below was written by a language model from this plasmid's Addgene catalogue record and pLannotate feature annotations shown in this document.]
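Description:
Vimentin_mCherry_SunTag is a mammalian expression plasmid built on the pcDNA4TO backbone, about 7.3 kb in the sequenced record. It is propagated in E. coli through a high-copy ColE1/pUC-type origin and selected with ampicillin via the β-lactamase gene. An f1 origin is also present. For selection in mammalian cells the backbone carries a bleomycin/Zeocin resistance gene (Sh ble). This gene is driven by the SV40 early promoter, with an EM7 promoter for bacterial expression, and is terminated by the SV40 poly(A) signal.

The payload is a single fusion open reading frame. Mouse vimentin sits at the N-terminus, followed by the monomeric red fluorescent protein mCherry, and a single copy of the solubility-optimised GCN4 v4 peptide (the SunTag epitope) lies at the C-terminus. Transcription comes from the human CMV immediate-early enhancer and promoter and ends at the bovine growth hormone poly(A) signal. Short tet-operator-like fragments are annotated just downstream of the CMV promoter. They are consistent with the tetracycline-operator design of this backbone, in which expression is constitutive unless a Tet repressor is supplied, and then becomes tetracycline-inducible.

According to the record, the construct anchors mCherry bearing one SunTag copy to the intermediate filament network. Vimentin incorporates the fusion into filaments, mCherry reports its location, and the exposed GCN4 peptide can be bound by a cognate scFv-based binder. This gives a visually distinctive bait for testing whether binders fused to other proteins are recruited to a defined subcellular structure. That use fits the associated work on manipulating proteins through single copies of short peptide tags in cultured cells.
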