Addgene plasmid #244056: Vimentin_mCherry_SunTag
Purpose: anchoring mCherry-1x SunTag to the intermediate filaments
Depositing lab: Markus Affolter. Depositing organization: University of Basel. Publication: Protein manipulation using single copies of short peptide tags in cultured cells and in Drosophila melanogaster. Vigano MA, Ell CM, Kustermann MMM, Aguilar G, Matsuda S, Zhao N, Stasevich TJ, Affolter M, Pyrowolakis G. Development. 2021 Mar 16;148(6):dev191700. doi: 10.1242/dev.191700. PubMed 33593816.
Backbone
  Vector backbone: pcDNA4TO
  Vector type: Mammalian Expression
Growth in bacteria
  Bacterial resistance: Ampicillin, 100 μg/mL
  Growth temperature: 37°C
  Growth strain: DH5alpha
  Copy number: High Copy
Gene/Insert
  Gene/Insert name: NtVimentin-mCherry-SunTag
  Species: M. musculus (mouse)
  Tag / fusion protein: sunTagV4 (C terminal on insert)
  Cloning method: Restriction Enzyme; 5′ cloning site Unknown (unknown if destroyed)
Terms and licenses: Academic/Nonprofit Terms; Industry Terms: Not Available to Industry
How to cite: Vimentin_mCherry_SunTag was a gift from Markus Affolter (Addgene plasmid # 244056 ; http://n2t.net/addgene:244056 ; RRID:Addgene_244056)
